>Addgene plasmid #202491 | pCOLA-Gent-EV | addgene full sequence | sequence record 401670 | Addgene NGS Result
GAAGTGCCAGACGATGGAAGGACGCAATGAAGCTGGAGGATTGGCGTGGGAATCGTGCTTCTGTCTAAGC
AAGAATGCCTAGCGTACAGGGTGCACTTTGTAACGATTTGGGAGTCCAGAGACTCGCTGTTTTCGAAATT
CTCGGTCGCTACGCTCCGGGCGTGAGACTATGCAGCGCAGAAACGTCCTAGAAGATGCCAGGAGGATACT
TAGCAGAGAGACAATAAGGCCGGAGCGAAGCCGTTTTTCCATAGGCTCCGCCCCCCTGACGAACATCACG
AAATCTGACGCTCAAATCAGTGGTGGCGAAACCCGACAGGACTATAAAGATACCAGGCGTTTCCCCCTGA
TGGCTCCCTCTTGCGCTCTCCTGTTCCCGTCCTGCGGCGTCCGTGTTGTGGTGGAGGCTTTACCCAAATC
ACCACGTCCCGTTCCGTGTAGACAGTTCGCTCCAAGCTGGGCTGTGTGCAAGAACCCCCCGTTCAGCCCG
ACTGCTGCGCCTTATCCGGTAACTATCATCTTGAGTCCAACCCGGAAAGACACGACAAAACGCCACTGGC
AGCAGCCATTGGTAACTGAGAATTAGTGGATTTAGATATCGAGAGTCTTGAAGTGGTGGCCTAACAGAGG
CTACACTGAAAGGACAGTATTTGGTATCTGCGCTCCACTAAAGCCAGTTACCAGGTTAAGCAGTTCCCCA
ACTGACTTAACCTTCGATCAAACCGCCTCCCCAGGCGGTTTTTTCGTTTACAGAGCAGGAGATTACAACG
ATCGTAAAAGGATCTCAAGAAGATCCTTTACGGATTCCCGACACCATCACTCTAGATTTCAGTGCAATTT
ATCTCTTCAAATGTAGCACCTGAAGTCAGCCCCATACGATATAAGTTGTAATTCTCATGTTAGTCATGCC
CCGCGCCCACCGGAAGGAGCTGACTGGGTTGAAGGCTCTCAAGGGCATCGGTCGAGATCCCGGTGCCTAA
TGAGTGAGCTAACTTACATTAATTGCGTGGATCCGAGTCACACTGGCTCACCTTCGGGTGGGCCTTTCTG
CGTTTATTGATCGGCACGTAAGAGGTTCCAACTTTCACCATAATGAAATAAGATCACTACCGGGCGTATT
TTTTGAGTTATCGAGATTTTCAGGAGCTGGAAGGAAGTAAAAATGTTGCGTAGCTCTAACGATGTGACGC
AACAAGGTTCGCGTCCAAAGACAAAATTGGGAGGCAGTAGCATGGGGATCATTCGCACTTGTCGCCTGGG
GCCAGACCAGGTGAAGTCAATGCGTGCGGCTCTGGACTTATTCGGGCGCGAATTTGGAGATGTAGCCACT
TACTCACAGCACCAACCGGACAGTGATTACTTGGGGAATTTACTTCGCAGTAAAACTTTTATCGCTTTGG
CCGCTTTCGACCAGGAGGCTGTAGTAGGTGCGTTGGCAGCCTATGTTCTTCCTAAATTCGAGCAACCGCG
TAGCGAAATTTACATCTATGATCTTGCAGTCTCCGGCGAACATCGCCGTCAGGGGATCGCCACAGCTTTA
ATCAACCTTTTGAAGCATGAGGCTAATGCACTTGGAGCGTACGTGATTTATGTGCAGGCTGACTACGGTG
ATGATCCTGCAGTCGCTCTGTACACCAAACTGGGTATCCGCGAGGAGGTCATGCACTTTGATATTGACCC
GTCTACGGCTACCTAATAGAAGCTT
Features (pLannotate 1.2.2; 6 found; start..end, strand, type, name):
    181..816     -  rep_origin     ColA ori: Plasmids containing the ColA origin of replication can be propagated in E. coli cells that contain additional plasmids with compatible origins.
    901..965     -  CDS            TcR (fragment): tetracycline efflux protein; tet; confers resistance to tetracycline
    980..1001    -  protein_bind   CAP binding site: CAP binding activates transcription in the presence of cAMP. E. coli catabolite activator protein
   1025..1052    +  terminator     T7Te terminator: phage T7 early transcription terminator
   1058..1148    +  promoter       cat promoter: promoter of the E. coli cat gene encoding chloramphenicol acetyltransferase
   1163..1693    +  CDS            aacC1: AACC1_PSEAI - Experimental evidence at protein level: Swiss-Prot protein existence level 1. Responsible for gentamicin resistance and has a limited substrate range. From Pseudomonas aeruginosa.
