[The description below was written by a language model from this plasmid's Addgene catalogue record and pLannotate feature annotations shown in this document.]
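Description:
pCOLA-Gent-EV is a minimal empty bacterial vector built on the pCOLA backbone, catalogued as a low-copy bacterial expression plasmid with no insert. At 1,705 nt in the sequenced record, it consists of little more than a replicon and a selection marker. Replication depends on the ColA origin, which belongs to a compatibility group distinct from the common ColE1/pMB1-type, p15A and CloDF13 origins. ColA plasmids can therefore be maintained in E. coli cells alongside other plasmids with compatible origins. Selection is by gentamicin, conferred by the aacC1 gene (a gentamicin acetyltransferase originally from Pseudomonas aeruginosa). In the annotation this gene lies directly downstream of a cat promoter, which presumably drives it. A phage T7 early (T7Te) terminator sits just upstream of this cassette and likely insulates it from read-through transcription.

The remaining annotated features are a short tetracycline efflux gene fragment and a CAP binding site. These appear to be nonfunctional remnants carried over from parental vectors rather than working elements. The TcR fragment is far too short to confer resistance. The feature table shows no expression promoter, ribosome binding site, multiple cloning site or tag for a gene of interest, and the record does not state how inserts are meant to be introduced.

Given its designation as an empty vector, the plasmid most plausibly serves as a gentamicin-selectable, origin-compatible negative control or starting backbone for related pCOLA-Gent constructs. The associated work concerns high-throughput expression and purification of nanobodies in E. coli under two-stage dynamic control.
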