Addgene plasmid #202491: pCOLA-Gent-EV
Purpose: (Empty Backbone) pCOLA-Gent Empty Vector
Depositing lab: Michael Lynch. Depositing organization: Duke University. Publication: Scalable, robust, high-throughput expression & purification of nanobodies enabled by 2-stage dynamic control. Hennigan JN, Menacho-Melgar R, Sarkar P, Golovsky M, Lynch MD. Metab Eng. 2024 Sep;85:116-130. doi: 10.1016/j.ymben.2024.07.012. Epub 2024 Jul 24. PubMed 39059674.
Backbone
  Vector backbone: pCOLA
  Vector type: Bacterial Expression
Growth in bacteria
  Bacterial resistance: Gentamicin, 10 μg/mL
  Growth temperature: 37°C
  Growth strain: DH5alpha
  Copy number: Low Copy
Gene/Insert
  Gene/Insert name: None
Terms and licenses: Academic/Nonprofit Terms; Industry Terms: Not Available to Industry
How to cite: pCOLA-Gent-EV was a gift from Michael Lynch (Addgene plasmid # 202491 ; http://n2t.net/addgene:202491 ; RRID:Addgene_202491)
